Addgene plasmid #173679: ArpC2_pLib
Purpose: ArpC2 subunit of the Human Arp2/3 complex in a library vector for the biGBac system of insect expression
Depositing lab: Roberto Dominguez. Depositing organization: University of Pennsylvania. Publication: Cryo-EM structure of NPF-bound human Arp2/3 complex and activation mechanism. Zimmet A, Van Eeuwen T, Boczkowska M, Rebowski G, Murakami K, Dominguez R. Sci Adv. 2020 Jun 5;6(23). pii: 6/23/eaaz7651. doi: 10.1126/sciadv.aaz7651. Print 2020 Jun. PubMed 32917641.
Backbone
  Vector backbone: pLib
  Backbone size w/o insert (bp): 4970
  Total vector size (bp): 5798
  Vector type: Insect Expression
  Selectable markers: Gentamicin
Growth in bacteria
  Bacterial resistance: Ampicillin, 100 μg/mL
  Growth temperature: 37°C
  Growth strain: DH5alpha
  Copy number: Unknown
Gene/Insert
  Gene/Insert name: ArpC2 (alt name: actin related protein 2/3 complex subunit 2)
  Species: H. sapiens (human)
  Insert size (bp): 915
  Entrez Gene: ARPC2 (a.k.a. ARC34, PNAS-139, PRO2446, p34-Arc)
  Promoter: polyhedrin
  Cloning method: Restriction Enzyme; 5′ cloning site BamHI (not destroyed); 3′ cloning site HindIII (not destroyed)
  Sequencing primers: 5′ TCAACAGGTTGAACTGCTGATC; 3′ GAAATTTGTGATGCTATTGC (SV40-polyA-Rev)
Terms and licenses: Academic/Nonprofit Terms; Industry Terms: Not Available to Industry
How to cite: ArpC2_pLib was a gift from Roberto Dominguez (Addgene plasmid # 173679 ; http://n2t.net/addgene:173679 ; RRID:Addgene_173679)
