[The description below was written by a language model from this plasmid's Addgene catalogue record and pLannotate feature annotations shown in this document.]
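Description:
ArpC2_pLib is an insect-cell (baculovirus) expression plasmid carrying the human ARPC2 gene, which encodes the p34 subunit of the Arp2/3 actin-nucleating complex, in the pLib "library" vector of the biGBac system. In E. coli it replicates from a high-copy ColE1/pUC-type origin and is selected with ampicillin through the β-lactamase gene. An f1 phage origin is also present. The catalogue gives a total size of about 5.8 kb, which agrees closely with the 5,833-nt sequenced record.

The ARPC2 coding sequence of roughly 900 bp was cloned between BamHI and HindIII sites. It sits downstream of the Autographa californica polyhedrin promoter, a very strong late baculoviral promoter, and is followed by an SV40 polyadenylation signal. No epitope or purification tag on the insert is recorded; short annotated fragments such as large T antigen, SET1, R6K γ ori and lacZα appear to be backbone remnants or partial annotation matches rather than functional parts. The expression cassette, a loxP site and a gentamicin acetyltransferase gene driven by the Pc integron promoter all lie between the Tn7R and Tn7L ends. This mini-Tn7 arrangement allows the cassette to be transposed into a baculoviral bacmid, with gentamicin selecting for the transposed segment.

In the biGBac workflow, single-gene pLib cassettes like this one are typically amplified and assembled with others into multigene vectors, so that the subunits of a protein complex can be co-expressed from one baculovirus. The record states that this plasmid supplies the ArpC2 subunit for insect-cell expression of the human Arp2/3 complex, and the associated work concerns its cryo-EM structure and activation mechanism.
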