Features (pLannotate 1.2.2; 18 found; start..end, strand, type, name):
     81..97      +  CDS            lacZα (fragment): LacZα fragment of β-galactosidase; lacZ fragment
    102..556     +  rep_origin     f1 ori (sequence partly withheld): f1 bacteriophage origin of replication; arrow indicates direction of (+) strand synthesis
    582..686     +  promoter       AmpR promoter: bla
    687..1547    +  CDS            AmpR: β-lactamase; bla; confers resistance to ampicillin, carbenicillin, and related antibiotics
   1718..2306    +  rep_origin     ori: high-copy-number ColE1/pMB1/pBR322/pUC origin of replication
   2492..2543    -  misc_feature   bom (fragment): basis of mobility region from pBR322
   2611..2835    -  mobile_element Tn7R: mini-Tn7 element (right end of the Tn7 transposon) Tn7
   2902..3435    -  CDS            GmR: gentamycin acetyltransferase; aacC1; confers resistance to gentamycin
   3624..3652    -  promoter       Pc promoter: intI1 (promoter lies within the coding sequence); class 1 integron promoter
   3630..3992    -  CDS            YPR2_ECOLX (fragment): Protein predicted: Swiss-Prot protein existence level 4. From Escherichia coli.
   3992..4019    -  rep_origin     R6K γ ori (fragment): γ replication origin from E. coli plasmid R6K; requires the R6K initiator protein pi for replication
   4048..4081    +  protein_bind   loxP: Cre-mediated recombination occurs in the 8-bp core sequence (GCATACAT). Cre recombinase
   4129..4220    +  promoter       polyhedrin promoter: polh from Autographa californica; promoter for the baculovirus polyhedrin gene
   4298..5197    +  CDS            ARPC2: ARPC2_HUMAN - Also known as ARC34. Experimental evidence at protein level: Swiss-Prot protein existence level 1. Actin-binding component of the Arp2/3 complex, a multiprotein complex that mediates actin polymerization upon stimulation by nucleation-promoting factor (NPF) (PubMed:9230079). The Arp2/3 complex mediates the formation of branched actin networks in the cytoplasm, providing the force for cell motility (PubMed:9230079). Seems to contact the mother actin filament (PubMed:9230079). In addition to its role in the cytoplasmic cytoskeleton, the Arp2/3 complex also promotes actin polymeriza
   5236..5319    +  CDS            large T antigen (fragment): large T antigen from SV40 (simian virus 40)
   5342..5476    +  polyA_signal   SV40 poly(A) signal: SV40 polyadenylation signal
   5505..5554    +  CDS            SET1 (fragment): solubility-enhancement tag derived from T7 phage gene 10B
   5586..5751    -  mobile_element Tn7L: mini-Tn7 element (left end of the Tn7 transposon) Tn7
>Addgene plasmid #173679 | ArpC2_pLib | addgene full sequence | sequence record 341773 | Addgene NGS Result
TTCTCTGTCACAGAATGAAAATTTTTCTGTCATCTCTTCGTTATTAATGTTTGTAATTGACTGAATATCA
ACGCTTATTTGCAGCCTGAATGGCGAATGGG
[124 nt withheld, positions 102-225]
C
[91 nt withheld, positions 227-317]
A
[49 nt withheld, positions 319-367]
CCTTTGACGTTGGAGTCCACGTTCTT
[37 nt withheld, positions 394-430]
ACCCTATCTCGGTCTATTCTTTTGATTTATAAGGGATTTTGCCGATTTCGGCCTATTGGTTAAAAAATGA
GCTGATTTAACAAAAATTTAACGCGAATTTTAACAAAATATTAACGCTTACAATTTAGGTGGCACTTTTC
GGGGAAATGTGCGCGGAACCCCTATTTGTTTATTTTTCTAAATACATTCAAATATGTATCCGCTCATGAG
ACAATAACCCTGATAAATGCTTCAATAATATTGAAAAAGGAAGAGTATGAGTATTCAACATTTCCGTGTC
GCCCTTATTCCCTTTTTTGCGGCATTTTGCCTTCCTGTTTTTGCTCACCCAGAAACGCTGGTGAAAGTAA
AAGATGCTGAAGATCAGTTGGGTGCACGAGTGGGTTACATCGAACTGGATCTCAACAGCGGTAAGATCCT
TGAGAGTTTTCGCCCCGAAGAACGTTTTCCAATGATGAGCACTTTTAAAGTTCTGCTATGTGGCGCGGTA
TTATCCCGTATTGACGCCGGGCAAGAGCAACTCGGTCGCCGCATACACTATTCTCAGAATGACTTGGTTG
AGTACTCACCAGTCACAGAAAAGCATCTTACGGATGGCATGACAGTAAGAGAATTATGCAGTGCTGCCAT
AACCATGAGTGATAACACTGCGGCCAACTTACTTCTGACAACGATCGGAGGACCGAAGGAGCTAACCGCT
TTTTTGCACAACATGGGGGATCATGTAACTCGCCTTGATCGTTGGGAACCGGAGCTGAATGAAGCCATAC
CAAACGACGAGCGTGACACCACGATGCCTGTAGCAATGGCAACAACGTTGCGCAAACTATTAACTGGCGA
ACTACTTACTCTAGCTTCCCGGCAACAATTAATAGACTGGATGGAGGCGGATAAAGTTGCAGGACCACTT
CTGCGCTCGGCCCTTCCGGCTGGCTGGTTTATTGCTGATAAATCTGGAGCCGGTGAGCGTGGGTCTCGCG
GTATCATTGCAGCACTGGGGCCAGATGGTAAGCCCTCCCGTATCGTAGTTATCTACACGACGGGGAGTCA
GGCAACTATGGATGAACGAAATAGACAGATCGCTGAGATAGGTGCCTCACTGATTAAGCATTGGTAACTG
TCAGACCAAGTTTACTCATATATACTTTAGATTGATTTAAAACTTCATTTTTAATTTAAAAGGATCTAGG
TGAAGATCCTTTTTGATAATCTCATGACCAAAATCCCTTAACGTGAGTTTTCGTTCCACTGAGCGTCAGA
CCCCGTAGAAAAGATCAAAGGATCTTCTTGAGATCCTTTTTTTCTGCGCGTAATCTGCTGCTTGCAAACA
AAAAAACCACCGCTACCAGCGGTGGTTTGTTTGCCGGATCAAGAGCTACCAACTCTTTTTCCGAAGGTAA
CTGGCTTCAGCAGAGCGCAGATACCAAATACTATTCTTCTAGTGTAGCCGTAGTTAGGCCACCACTTCAA
GAACTCTGTAGCACCGCCTACATACCTCGCTCTGCTAATCCTGTTACCAGTGGCTGCTGCCAGTGGCGAT
AAGTCGTGTCTTACCGGGTTGGACTCAAGACGATAGTTACCGGATAAGGCGCAGCGGTCGGGCTGAACGG
GGGGTTCGTGCACACAGCCCAGCTTGGAGCGAACGACCTACACCGAACTGAGATACCTACAGCGTGAGCT
ATGAGAAAGCGCCACGCTTCCCGAAGGGAGAAAGGCGGACAGGTATCCGGTAAGCGGCAGGGTCGGAACA
GGAGAGCGCACGAGGGAGCTTCCAGGGGGAAACGCCTGGTATCTTTATAGTCCTGTCGGGTTTCGCCACC
TCTGACTTGAGCGTCGATTTTTGTGATGCTCGTCAGGGGGGCGGAGCCTATGGAAAAACGCCAGCAACGC
GGCCTTTTTACGGTTCCTGGCCTTTTGCTGGCCTTTTGCTCACATGTTCTTTCCTGCGTTATCCCCTGAT
TCTGTGGATAACCGTATTACCGCCTTTGAGTGAGCTGATACCGCTCGCCGCAGCCGAACGACCGAGCGCA
GCGAGTCAGTGAGCGAGGAAGCGGAAGAGCGCCTGATGCGGTATTTTCTCCTTACGCATCTGTGCGGTAT
TTCACACCGCATAGACCAGCCGCGTAACCTGGCAAAATCGGTTACGGTTGAGTAATAAATGGATGCCCTG
CGTAAGCGGGTGTGGGCGGACAATAAAGTCTTAAACTGAACAAAATAGATCTAAACTATGACAATAAAGT
CTTAAACTAGACAGAATAGTTGTAAACTGAAATCAGTCCAGTTATGCTGTGAAAAAGCATACTGGACTTT
TGTTATGGCTAAAGCAAACTCTTCATTTTCTGAAGTGCAAATTGCCCGTCGTATTAAAGAGGGGCGTGGC
CAAGGGCATGGTAAAGACTATATTCGCGGCGTTGTGACAATTTACCGAACAACTCCGCGGCCGGGAAGCC
GATCTCGGCTTGAACGAATTGTTAGGTGGCGGTACTTGGGTCGATATCAAAGTGCATCACTTCTTCCCGT
ATGCCCAACTTTGTATAGAGAGCCACTGCGGGATCGTCACCGTAATCTGCTTGCACGTAGATCACATAAG
CACCAAGCGCGTTGGCCTCATGCTTGAGGAGATTGATGAGCGCGGTGGCAATGCCCTGCCTCCGGTGCTC
GCCGGAGACTGCGAGATCATAGATATAGATCTCACTACGCGGCTGCTCAAACTTGGGCAGAACGTAAGCC
GCGAGAGCGCCAACAACCGCTTCTTGGTCGAAGGCAGCAAGCGCGATGAATGTCTTACTACGGAGCAAGT
TCCCGAGGTAATCGGAGTCCGGCTGATGTTGGGAGTAGGTGGCTACGTCTCCGAACTCACGACCGAAAAG
ATCAAGAGCAGCCCGCATGGATTTGACTTGGTCAGGGCCGAGCCTACATGTGCGAATGATGCCCATACTT
GAGCCACCTAACTTTGTTTTAGGGCGACTGCCCTGCTGCGTAACATCGTTGCTGCTGCGTAACATCGTTG
CTGCTCCATAACATCAAACATCGACCCACGGCGTAACGCGCTTGCTGCTTGGATGCCCGAGGCATAGACT
GTACAAAAAAACAGTCATAACAAGCCATGAAAACCGCCACTGCGCCGTTACCACCGCTGCGTTCGGTCAA
GGTTCTGGACCAGTTGCGTGAGCGCATACGCTACTTGCATTACAGTTTACGAACCGAACAGGCTTATGTC
AACTGGGTTTGTGCCTTCATCCGTTTCCACGGTGTGCGTCACCCGGCAACCTTGGGCAGCAGCGAAGTCG
AGGCATTTCTGTCCTGGCTGGCGAACGAGCGCAAGGTTTCGGTCTCCACGCATCGTCAGGCATTGGCGGC
CTTGCTGTTCTTCTACGGCAAGGTGCTGTGCACGGATCTGCCCTTGCTTCAGGAGATCGGTAGACCTCGG
CCGTCGCGGCGCTTGCCGGTGGTGCTGACCCCGGATGAAGTGGTTCGCATCCTCGGTTTTCTGGAAGGCG
AGCATCGTTTGTTCGCCCAGGACTCTAGCTATAGTTCTAGTGGTTGGCTACAGCTTTGTTTGTACTATCA
ACAGGTTGAACTGCTGATCAACAGATCCTCTACGCGGCCGCGGTACCATAACTTCGTATAGCATACATTA
TACGAAGTTATCTGGTTTTACTAGTATCGATTCGCGACCTACTCCGGAATATTAATAGATCATGGAGATA
ATTAAAATGATAACCATCTCGCAAATAAATAAGTATTTTACTGTTTTCGTAACAGTTTTGTAATAAAAAA
ACCTATAAATATTCCGGATTATTCATACCGTCCCACCATCGGGCGCGGATCTGCGGCCGCGAATTCCTTG
TCCCCGCTCGCGGATCCATGATTCTGCTTGAGGTCAATAATAGAATAATTGAAGAGACTCTGGCACTTAA
ATTCGAGAATGCGGCGGCAGGAAATAAGCCCGAAGCCGTAGAAGTTACATTCGCTGACTTCGATGGAGTC
CTCTACCATATCAGCAACCCGAATGGTGACAAGACCAAAGTTATGGTTAGCATCAGCCTCAAGTTTTACA
AAGAACTGCAAGCTCACGGCGCGGATGAGTTGCTCAAACGTGTCTATGGTTCCTTTCTTGTGAATCCAGA
AAGCGGATATAATGTGTCTTTGCTGTATGATCTTGAAAACCTCCCGGCATCAAAGGACTCCATCGTGCAT
CAGGCGGGCATGCTGAAAAGGAACTGTTTTGCCTCTGTCTTCGAAAAATATTTCCAATTTCAAGAGGAAG
GCAAGGAGGGAGAGAATAGGGCAGTTATCCATTACAGGGATGATGAGACCATGTATGTAGAAAGTAAAAA
GGACCGTGTTACTGTTGTTTTCTCGACTGTCTTTAAAGATGACGATGATGTGGTGATAGGCAAAGTCTTT
ATGCAAGAGTTCAAGGAGGGTAGAAGGGCATCGCATACCGCTCCCCAGGTATTGTTTTCGCATAGAGAAC
CACCGCTTGAGCTTAAAGATACAGATGCGGCAGTCGGAGATAACATCGGATACATTACCTTCGTACTCTT
TCCCAGACACACCAATGCAAGCGCGAGGGATAACACTATTAACCTCATCCACACCTTCAGGGATTATTTG
CATTACCATATCAAATGCTCTAAAGCGTATATCCATACCCGCATGAGGGCTAAAACATCAGACTTCCTTA
AAGTTCTTAATCGTGCCAGACCAGACGCAGAGAAAAAAGAAATGAAGACGATTACCGGCAAAACTTTCTC
CTCACGCTAAACTAGTGGTACCAAGCTTGTCGAGAAGTACTAGAGGATCATAATCAGCCATACCACATTT
GTAGAGGTTTTACTTGCTTTAAAAAACCTCCCACACCTCCCCCTGAACCTGAAACATAAAATGAATGCAA
TTGTTGTTGTTAACTTGTTTATTGCAGCTTATAATGGTTACAAATAAAGCAATAGCATCACAAATTTCAC
AAATAAAGCATTTTTTTCACTGCATTCTAGTTGTGGTTTGTCCAAACTCATCAATGTATCTTATCATGTC
TGGATCTGATCACTGCTTGAGCCTAGAAGATCCGGCTGCTAACAAAGCCCGAAAGGAAGCTGAGTTGGCT
GCTGCCACCGCTGAGCAATAACTATCATAACCCCTAGGAGATCCGAACCAGATAAGTGAAATCTAGTTCC
AAACTATTTTGTCATTTTTAATTTTCGTATTAGCTTACGACGCTACACCCAGTTCCCATCTATTTTGTCA
CTCTTCCCTAAATAATCCTTAAAAACTCCATTTCCACCCCTCCCAGTTCCCAACTATTTTGTCCGCCCAC
AGCGGGGCATTTTTCTTCCTGTTATGTTTTTAATCAAACATCCTGCCAACTCCATGTGACAAACCGTCAT
CTTCGGCTACTTT
